Addgene plasmid #102459: pSG73-β1ARts-sfGFP
Purpose: Expresses a fusion protein of thermostabilized β1 adrenergic receptor and sfGFP with a C-terminal His tag. The expression is controlled by a OR2-OR1-Pr promoter.
Depositing lab: Richard Murray. Depositing organization: California Institute of Technology. Publication: Expressing Biologically Active Membrane Proteins in a Cell-Free Transcription-Translation Platform. Guo S, Vaish A, Chen Q, Murray RM. bioRxiv 104455 10.1101/104455.
Backbone
  Vector backbone: pBEST
  Backbone size w/o insert (bp): 2528
  Total vector size (bp): 4241
  Vector type: Bacterial Expression
Growth in bacteria
  Bacterial resistance: Ampicillin, 100 μg/mL
  Growth temperature: 30°C
  Growth strain: KL740
  Copy number: High Copy
Gene/Insert
  Gene/Insert name: β1AR (alt names: β1 adrenergic receptor; Thermostabilized turkey β1 adrenergic receptor; 3ZPR)
  Species: Meleagris gallopavo
  Insert size (bp): 927
  Promoter: OR2-OR1-Pr
  Tag / fusion protein: sfGFP (C terminal on insert); His tag (C terminal on insert)
  Cloning method: Unknown
  Sequencing primers: 5′ AAAACCGAATTTTGCTGGGTG; 3′ ATGATAAAGAACACAGTCATAAGTGC
Terms and licenses: Academic/Nonprofit Terms; Industry Terms: Not Available to Industry
Depositor comments: Please visit https://www.biorxiv.org/content/early/2017/01/30/104455 for bioRxiv preprint.
How to cite: pSG73-β1ARts-sfGFP was a gift from Richard Murray (Addgene plasmid # 102459 ; http://n2t.net/addgene:102459 ; RRID:Addgene_102459)
