[The description below was written by a language model from this plasmid's Addgene catalogue record and pLannotate feature annotations shown in this document.]
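Description:
pSG73-β1ARts-sfGFP is a 4,241 bp bacterial expression plasmid built on the pBEST backbone. It is maintained at high copy through a ColE1/pUC-type origin and selected with ampicillin via a β-lactamase gene driven by its native bla promoter. The catalogue lists KL740 as the propagation strain. This fits the plasmid's lambda-derived promoter, although the record does not explain the choice of strain.

The payload is a thermostabilized form of the turkey (Meleagris gallopavo) β1 adrenergic receptor, a G protein-coupled receptor for epinephrine and norepinephrine, fused at its C terminus to superfolder GFP and then a His tag. Transcription comes from the OR2-OR1-Pr promoter, a strong promoter derived from the bacteriophage lambda right operator/promoter region. The automated annotation does not label this promoter. It does detect a stretch of lambda-derived sequence upstream of the coding region, called as a fragment of the lambda O gene, followed by the efficient ribosome binding site from T7 gene 10. The receptor reading frame runs across the numbering origin of the circular map. A short sequence annotated as a partial TEV protease site lies between the receptor and sfGFP, and the six-histidine segment, called as part of a composite tag, directly follows sfGFP. A small tetracycline-resistance gene fragment downstream appears to be a backbone remnant rather than a working marker. The feature tables from the depositor sequence and the repository's sequencing result agree almost exactly.

The associated publication covers producing biologically active membrane proteins in a cell-free transcription-translation platform, so the plasmid likely serves as an expression template there. The sfGFP fusion gives a fluorescent readout of receptor synthesis and folding, and the His tag allows affinity capture or detection.
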