Features (pLannotate 1.2.2; 10 found; start..end, strand, type, name):
     28..741     +  CDS            superfolder GFP: GFP variant that folds robustly even when fused to poorly folded proteins (Pédelacq et al., 2006)
    742..759     +  CDS            capTEV™ (fragment): composite tag for in vivo biotinylation, TEV protease cleavage, and 6xHis tagging
    800..931     +  CDS            TcR (fragment): tetracycline efflux protein; tet; confers resistance to tetracycline
   1111..1699    -  rep_origin     ori: high-copy-number ColE1/pMB1/pBR322/pUC origin of replication
   1870..2730    -  CDS            AmpR: β-lactamase; bla; confers resistance to ampicillin, carbenicillin, and related antibiotics
   2731..2835    -  promoter       AmpR promoter: bla
   2937..3230    +  CDS            O (fragment): VRPO_LAMBD - Protein inferred from homology: Swiss-Prot protein existence level 3. Necessary for the bidirectional replication of DNA. It interacts with the ori (origin of replication) region of the genome during the initiation of replication. From Escherichia phage lambda (Bacteriophage lambda).
   3259..3281    +  RBS            RBS: efficient ribosome binding site from bacteriophage T7 gene 10 (Olins and Rangwala, 1989)
   3294..4214    +  CDS            ADRB1 (fragment): ADRB1_MELGA - Experimental evidence at protein level: Swiss-Prot protein existence level 1. Beta-adrenergic receptors mediate the catecholamine-induced activation of adenylate cyclase through the action of G proteins. This receptor binds epinephrine and norepinephrine with approximately equal affinity (PubMed:18594507). In dorsal pons neurons, involved in the regulation of sleep/wake behaviors (By similarity). From Meleagris gallopavo (Wild turkey).
   4218..4235    +  CDS            TEV site (fragment): tobacco etch virus (TEV) protease recognition and cleavage site
>Addgene plasmid #102459 | pSG73-β1ARts-sfGFP | depositor full sequence | sequence record 193813 | pSG73-β1ARts-sfGFP sequence 4241 bps
GCATTGTACTTCCAGTCTGGTGGTGCTATGCGTAAAGGAGAAGAACTTTTCACTGGTGTCGTCCCTATTC
TGGTGGAACTGGATGGTGATGTCAACGGTCATAAGTTTTCCGTGCGTGGCGAGGGTGAAGGTGACGCAAC
TAATGGTAAACTGACGCTGAAGTTCATCTGTACTACTGGTAAACTGCCGGTACCTTGGCCGACTCTGGTA
ACGACGCTGACTTATGGTGTTCAGTGCTTTGCTCGTTATCCGGACCATATGAAGCAGCATGACTTCTTCA
AGTCCGCCATGCCGGAAGGCTATGTGCAGGAACGCACGATTTCCTTTAAGGATGACGGCACGTACAAAAC
GCGTGCGGAAGTGAAATTTGAAGGCGATACCCTGGTAAACCGCATTGAGCTGAAAGGCATTGACTTTAAA
GAAGATGGCAATATCCTGGGCCATAAGCTGGAATACAATTTTAACAGCCACAATGTTTACATCACCGCCG
ATAAACAAAAAAATGGCATTAAAGCGAATTTTAAAATTCGCCACAACGTGGAGGATGGCAGCGTGCAGCT
GGCTGATCACTACCAGCAAAACACTCCAATCGGTGATGGTCCTGTTCTGCTGCCAGACAATCACTATCTG
AGCACGCAAAGCGTTCTGTCTAAAGATCCGAACGAGAAACGCGATCATATGGTTCTGCTGGAGTTCGTAA
CCGCAGCGGGCATCACGCATGGTATGGATGAACTGTACAAACATCATCATCATCATCATTGAACTCGAGC
AAAGCCCGCCGAAAGGCGGGCTTTTCTGTGTCGACCGATGCCCTTGAGAGCCTTCAACCCAGTCAGCTCC
TTCCGGTGGGCGCGGGGCATGACTATCGTCGCCGCACTTATGACTGTGTTCTTTATCATGCAACTCGTAG
GACAGGTGCCGGCAGCTCTCTTCCGCTTCCTCGCTCACTTACTCGCTGCGCTCGGTCGTTCGGCTGCGGC
GAGCGGTATCAGCTCACTCAAAGGCGGTAATACGGTTATCCACAGAATCAGGGGATAACGCAGGAAAGAA
CATGTGAGCAAAAGGCCAGCAAAAGGCCAGGAACCGTAAAAAGGCCGCGTTGCTGGCGTTTTTCCATAGG
CTCCGCCCCCCTGACGAGCATCACAAAAATCGACGCTCAAGTCAGAGGTGGCGAAACCCGACAGGACTAT
AAAGATACCAGGCGTTTCCCCCTGGAAGCTCCCTCGTGCGCTCTCCTGTTCCGACCCTGCCGCTTACCGG
ATACCTGTCCGCCTTTCTCCCTTCGGGAAGCGTGGCGCTTTCTCATAGCTCACGCTGTAGGTATCTCAGT
TCGGTGTAGGTCGTTCGCTCCAAGCTGGGCTGTGTGCACGAACCCCCCGTTCAGCCCGACCGCTGCGCCT
TATCCGGTAACTATCGTCTTGAGTCCAACCCGGTAAGACACGACTTATCGCCACTGGCAGCAGCCACTGG
TAACAGGATTAGCAGAGCGAGGTATGTAGGCGGTGCTACAGAGTTCTTGAAGTGGTGGCCTAACTACGGC
TACACTAGAAGAACAGTATTTGGTATCTGCGCTCTGCTGAAGCCAGTTACCTTCGGAAAAAGAGTTGGTA
GCTCTTGATCCGGCAAACAAACCACCGCTGGTAGCGGTGGTTTTTTTGTTTGCAAGCAGCAGATTACGCG
CAGAAAAAAAGGATCTCAAGAAGATCCTTTGATCTTTTCTACGGGGTCTGACGCTCAGTGGAACGAAAAC
TCACGTTAAGGGATTTTGGTCATGAGATTATCAAAAAGGATCTTCACCTAGATCCTTTTAAATTAAAAAT
GAAGTTTTAAATCAATCTAAAGTATATATGAGTAAACTTGGTCTGACAGTTACCAATGCTTAATCAGTGA
GGCACCTATCTCAGCGATCTGTCTATTTCGTTCATCCATAGTTGCCTGACTCCCCGTCGTGTAGATAACT
ACGATACGGGAGGGCTTACCATCTGGCCCCAGTGCTGCAATGATACCGCGTGACCCACGCTCACCGGCTC
CAGATTTATCAGCAATAAACCAGCCAGCCGGAAGGGCCGAGCGCAGAAGTGGTCCTGCAACTTTATCCGC
CTCCATCCAGTCTATTAATTGTTGCCGGGAAGCTAGAGTAAGTAGTTCGCCAGTTAATAGTTTGCGCAAC
GTTGTTGCCATTGCTACAGGCATCGTGGTGTCACGCTCGTCGTTTGGTATGGCTTCATTCAGCTCCGGTT
CCCAACGATCAAGGCGAGTTGCATGATCCCCCATGTTGTGCAAAAAAGCGGTTAGCTCCTTCGGTCCTCC
GATCGTTGTCAGAAGTAAGTTGGCCGCAGTGTTATCACTCATGGTTATGGCAGCACTGCATAATTCTCTT
ACTGTCATGCCATCCGTAAGATGCTTTTCTGTGACTGGTGAGTACTCAACCAAGTCATTCTGAGAATAGT
GTATGCGGCGACCGAGTTGCTCTTGCCCGGCGTCAACACGGGATAATACCGCGCCACATAGCAGAACTTT
AAAAGTGCTCATCATTGGAAAACGTTCTTCGGGGCGAAAACTCTCAAGGATCTTACCGCTGTTGAGATCC
AGTTCGATGTAACCCACTCGTGCACCCAACTGATCTTCAGCATCTTTTACTTTCACCAGCGTTTCTGGGT
GAGCAAAAACAGGAAGGCAAAATGCCGCAAAAAAGGGAATAAGGGCGACACGGAAATGTTGAATACTCAT
ACTCTTCCTTTTTCAATATTATTGAAGCATTTATCAGGGTTATTGTCTCATGAGCGGATACATATTTGAA
TGTATTTAGAAAAATAAACAAATAGGGGTTCCGCGCACATTTCCCCGAAAAGTGCCACCTGACGTCTAAG
AAACCATTATTATCATGACATTAACCTATAAAAATAGGCGTATCACGAGGCCCTTTCGTGTTCAAGAATT
CTGGCGAATCCTCTGACCAGCCAGAAAACGACCTTTCTGTGGTGAAACCGGATGCTGCAATTCAGAGCGC
CAGCAAGTGGGGGACAGCAGATGACCTGACCGCCGCAGAGTGGATGTTTGACATGGTGATGACTATCGCA
CCATCAGCCAGAAAACCGAATTTTGCTGGGTGGGCTAACGATATCCGCCTGATGCGTGAACGTGACGGAC
GTAACCACCGCGACATGTGTGTGCTGTTCCGCTGGGCATGCTGAGCTAACACCGTGCGTGTTGACAATTT
TACCTCTGGCGGTGATAATGGTTGCAGCTAGCAATAATTTTGTTTAACTTTAAGAAGGAGATATACAATG
GGTGCAGAGCTTTTATCCCAGCAATGGGAGGCTGGTATGTCCTTACTTATGGCTCTTGTCGTGTTGCTGA
TTGTGGCCGGGAACGTACTTGTGATCGCTGCGATTGGGAGCACCCAACGCCTTCAGACACTGACAAACCT
GTTCATTACATCGTTGGCTTGCGCTGACTTAGTCGTAGGGCTGCTGGTAGTCCCATTTGGAGCAACATTA
GTAGTACGCGGAACATGGTTGTGGGGCTCCTTTCTTTGTGAATTGTGGACATCATTAGATGTTTTATGCG
TAACGGCATCGATTGAAACATTATGTGTAATTGCTATTGACCGCTACCTTGCGATTACGTCCCCTTTTCG
CTACCAGTCACTGATGACCCGTGCTCGCGCAAAAGTTATTATCTGTACTGTTTGGGCTATCTCTGCGCTG
GTCAGTTTCTTGCCGATCATGATGCACTGGTGGCGCGATGAAGACCCGCAGGCCCTGAAGTGTTACCAAG
ATCCGGGTTGTTGCGATTTTGTGACAAATCGTGCATACGCAATCGCCAGCTCGATTATCTCGTTTTATAT
TCCATTGTTAATCATGATCTTTGTTGCGTTGCGCGTTTACCGCGAGGCGAAAGAACAGATCCGCAAAATT
GACCGTGCGAGCAAACGTAAGACATCACGTGTAATGTTAATGCGTGAGCATAAAGCCTTAAAGACGTTAG
GAATCATTATGGGTGTGTTCACTTTATGCTGGTTGCCCTTCTTCCTGGTAAACATCGTAAACGTATTTAA
TCGTGATTTGGTTCCGGACTGGCTGTTTGTTGCCTTTAATTGGTTAGGATACGCGAATTCCGCAATGAAC
CCCATCATTTACTGCCGCAGTCCCGACTTCCGTAAAGCGTTCAAACGCTTGTTAGCCTTTCCTCGCAAAG
CCGATCGTCGCCTGGGTGAAAACCTGTACTTCCAGTCTGGT
