Features (pLannotate 1.2.2; 10 found; start..end, strand, type, name):
     28..741     +  CDS            superfolder GFP: GFP variant that folds robustly even when fused to poorly folded proteins (Pédelacq et al., 2006)
    742..759     +  CDS            capTEV™ (fragment): composite tag for in vivo biotinylation, TEV protease cleavage, and 6xHis tagging
    800..931     +  CDS            TcR (fragment): tetracycline efflux protein; tet; confers resistance to tetracycline
   1111..1699    -  rep_origin     ori: high-copy-number ColE1/pMB1/pBR322/pUC origin of replication
   1870..2730    -  CDS            AmpR: β-lactamase; bla; confers resistance to ampicillin, carbenicillin, and related antibiotics
   2731..2822    -  promoter       AmpR promoter: bla
   2937..3230    +  CDS            O (fragment): VRPO_LAMBD - Protein inferred from homology: Swiss-Prot protein existence level 3. Necessary for the bidirectional replication of DNA. It interacts with the ori (origin of replication) region of the genome during the initiation of replication. From Escherichia phage lambda (Bacteriophage lambda).
   3259..3281    +  RBS            RBS: efficient ribosome binding site from bacteriophage T7 gene 10 (Olins and Rangwala, 1989)
   3294..4214    +  CDS            ADRB1 (fragment): ADRB1_MELGA - Experimental evidence at protein level: Swiss-Prot protein existence level 1. Beta-adrenergic receptors mediate the catecholamine-induced activation of adenylate cyclase through the action of G proteins. This receptor binds epinephrine and norepinephrine with approximately equal affinity (PubMed:18594507). In dorsal pons neurons, involved in the regulation of sleep/wake behaviors (By similarity). From Meleagris gallopavo (Wild turkey).
   4218..4235    +  CDS            TEV site (fragment): tobacco etch virus (TEV) protease recognition and cleavage site
>Addgene plasmid #102459 | pSG73-β1ARts-sfGFP | addgene full sequence | sequence record 200297 | Addgene NGS Result
GCATTGTACTTCCAGTCTGGTGGTGCTATGCGTAAAGGAGAAGAACTTTTCACTGGTGTCGTCCCTATTC
TGGTGGAACTGGATGGTGATGTCAACGGTCATAAGTTTTCCGTGCGTGGCGAGGGTGAAGGTGACGCAAC
TAATGGTAAACTGACGCTGAAGTTCATCTGTACTACTGGTAAACTGCCGGTACCTTGGCCGACTCTGGTA
ACGACGCTGACTTATGGTGTTCAGTGCTTTGCTCGTTATCCGGACCATATGAAGCAGCATGACTTCTTCA
AGTCCGCCATGCCGGAAGGCTATGTGCAGGAACGCACGATTTCCTTTAAGGATGACGGCACGTACAAAAC
GCGTGCGGAAGTGAAATTTGAAGGCGATACCCTGGTAAACCGCATTGAGCTGAAAGGCATTGACTTTAAA
GAAGATGGCAATATCCTGGGCCATAAGCTGGAATACAATTTTAACAGCCACAATGTTTACATCACCGCCG
ATAAACAAAAAAATGGCATTAAAGCGAATTTTAAAATTCGCCACAACGTGGAGGATGGCAGCGTGCAGCT
GGCTGATCACTACCAGCAAAACACTCCAATCGGTGATGGTCCTGTTCTGCTGCCAGACAATCACTATCTG
AGCACGCAAAGCGTTCTGTCTAAAGATCCGAACGAGAAACGCGATCATATGGTTCTGCTGGAGTTCGTAA
CCGCAGCGGGCATCACGCATGGTATGGATGAACTGTACAAACATCATCATCATCATCATTGAACTCGAGC
AAAGCCCGCCGAAAGGCGGGCTTTTCTGTGTCGACCGATGCCCTTGAGAGCCTTCAACCCAGTCAGCTCC
TTCCGGTGGGCGCGGGGCATGACTATCGTCGCCGCACTTATGACTGTGTTCTTTATCATGCAACTCGTAG
GACAGGTGCCGGCAGCTCTCTTCCGCTTCCTCGCTCACTTACTCGCTGCGCTCGGTCGTTCGGCTGCGGC
GAGCGGTATCAGCTCACTCAAAGGCGGTAATACGGTTATCCACAGAATCAGGGGATAACGCAGGAAAGAA
CATGTGAGCAAAAGGCCAGCAAAAGGCCAGGAACCGTAAAAAGGCCGCGTTGCTGGCGTTTTTCCATAGG
CTCCGCCCCCCTGACGAGCATCACAAAAATCGACGCTCAAGTCAGAGGTGGCGAAACCCGACAGGACTAT
AAAGATACCAGGCGTTTCCCCCTGGAAGCTCCCTCGTGCGCTCTCCTGTTCCGACCCTGCCGCTTACCGG
ATACCTGTCCGCCTTTCTCCCTTCGGGAAGCGTGGCGCTTTCTCATAGCTCACGCTGTAGGTATCTCAGT
TCGGTGTAGGTCGTTCGCTCCAAGCTGGGCTGTGTGCACGAACCCCCCGTTCAGCCCGACCGCTGCGCCT
TATCCGGTAACTATCGTCTTGAGTCCAACCCGGTAAGACACGACTTATCGCCACTGGCAGCAGCCACTGG
TAACAGGATTAGCAGAGCGAGGTATGTAGGCGGTGCTACAGAGTTCTTGAAGTGGTGGCCTAACTACGGC
TACACTAGAAGAACAGTATTTGGTATCTGCGCTCTGCTGAAGCCAGTTACCTTCGGAAAAAGAGTTGGTA
GCTCTTGATCCGGCAAACAAACCACCGCTGGTAGCGGTGGTTTTTTTGTTTGCAAGCAGCAGATTACGCG
CAGAAAAAAAGGATCTCAAGAAGATCCTTTGATCTTTTCTACGGGGTCTGACGCTCAGTGGAACGAAAAC
TCACGTTAAGGGATTTTGGTCATGAGATTATCAAAAAGGATCTTCACCTAGATCCTTTTAAATTAAAAAT
GAAGTTTTAAATCAATCTAAAGTATATATGAGTAAACTTGGTCTGACAGTTACCAATGCTTAATCAGTGA
GGCACCTATCTCAGCGATCTGTCTATTTCGTTCATCCATAGTTGCCTGACTCCCCGTCGTGTAGATAACT
ACGATACGGGAGGGCTTACCATCTGGCCCCAGTGCTGCAATGATACCGCGTGACCCACGCTCACCGGCTC
CAGATTTATCAGCAATAAACCAGCCAGCCGGAAGGGCCGAGCGCAGAAGTGGTCCTGCAACTTTATCCGC
CTCCATCCAGTCTATTAATTGTTGCCGGGAAGCTAGAGTAAGTAGTTCGCCAGTTAATAGTTTGCGCAAC
GTTGTTGCCATTGCTACAGGCATCGTGGTGTCACGCTCGTCGTTTGGTATGGCTTCATTCAGCTCCGGTT
CCCAACGATCAAGGCGAGTTGCATGATCCCCCATGTTGTGCAAAAAAGCTGTTAGCTCCTTCGGTCCTCC
GATCGTTGTCAGAAGTAAGTTGGCCGCAGTGTTATCACTCATTGTTATGGCAGCACTGCATAATTCTCTT
ACTGTCATGCCATCCGTAAGATGCTTTTCTGTGACTGGTGAGTACTCAACCAAGTCATTCTGAGAATAGT
GTATGCGGCGACCGAGTTGCTCTTGCCCGGCGTCAACACGGGATAATACCGCGCCACATAGCAGAACTTT
AAAAGTGCTCATCATTGGAAAACGTTCTTCGTGGCGAAAACTCTCAAGGATCTTACCGCTGTTTAGATCC
AGTTCGATGTAACCCACTCGTGCACCCAACTGATCTTCAGCATCTTTTACTTTCACCAGCGTTTCTGGGT
GAGCAAAAACATGAAGGCAAAATGCCGCAAAAAAGGGAATAAGGGCGACACGGAAATGTTGAATACTCAT
ACTCTTCCTTTTTCAATATTATTGAAGCATTTATCAGGGTTATTGTCTCATGAGCGGATACATATTTGAA
TGTATTTAGAAAAATAAACAAATAGGTGTTCCGCGCACATTTCCCCGAAAAGTGCCACCTGACGTCTAAG
AAACCATTATTATCATGACATTAACCTATAAAAATAGGCGTATCACGAGGCCCTTTCGTGTTCAAGAATT
CTGGCGAATCCTCTTACCAGCCAGAAAACGACCTTTCTGTGGTGAAACCGGATGCTGCAATTCAGAGCGC
CAGCAAGTGGGGGACAGCAGATGACCTGACCGCCGCAGAGTGGATGTTTGACATGGTGATGACTATCGCA
CCATCAGCCAGAAAACCGAATTTTGCTGGGTGGGCTAACGATATCCGCCTGATGCGTGAACGTGACGGAC
GTAACCACCGCGACATGTGTGTGCTGTTCCGCTGGGCATGCTGAGCTAACACCGTGCGTGTTGACAATTT
TACCTCTGGCGGTGATAATGGTTGCAGCTAGCAATAATTTTGTTTAACTTTAAGAAGGAGATATACAATG
GGTGCAGAGCTTTTATCCCAGCAATGGGAGGCTGGTATGTCCTTACTTATGGCTCTTGTCGTGTTGCTGA
TTGTGGCCGGGAACGTACTTGTGATCGCTGCGATTGGGAGCACCCAACGCCTTCAGACACTGACAAACCT
GTTCATTACATCGTTGGCTTGCGCTGACTTAGTCGTAGGGCTGCTGGTAGTCCCATTTGGAGCAACATTA
GTAGTACGCGGAACATGGTTGTGGGGCTCCTTTCTTTGTGAATTGTGGACATCATTAGATGTTTTATGCG
TAACGGCATCGATTGAAACATTATGTGTAATTGCTATTGACCGCTACCTTGCGATTACGTCCCCTTTTCG
CTACCAGTCACTGATGACCCGTGCTCGCGCAAAAGTTATTATCTGTACTGTTTGGGCTATCTCTGCGCTG
GTCAGTTTCTTGCCGATCATGATGCACTGGTGGCGCGATGAAGACCCGCAGGCCCTGAAGTGTTACCAAG
ATCCGGGTTGTTGCGATTTTGTGACAAATCGTGCATACGCAATCGCCAGCTCGATTATCTCGTTTTATAT
TCCATTGTTAATCATGATCTTTGTTGCGTTGCGCGTTTACCGCGAGGCGAAAGAACAGATCCGCAAAATT
GACCGTGCGAGCAAACGTAAGACATCACGTGTAATGTTAATGCGTGAGCATAAAGCCTTAAAGACGTTAG
GAATCATTATGGGTGTGTTCACTTTATGCTGGTTGCCCTTCTTCCTGGTAAACATCGTAAACGTATTTAA
TCGTGATTTGGTTCCGGACTGGCTGTTTGTTGCCTTTAATTGGTTAGGATACGCGAATTCCGCAATGAAC
CCCATCATTTACTGCCGCAGTCCCGACTTCCGTAAAGCGTTCAAACGCTTGTTAGCCTTTCCTCGCAAAG
CCGATCGTCGCCTGGGTGAAAACCTGTACTTCCAGTCTGGT
